Addgene plasmid #220494: pCAG-eSpCas9-2A-GFP-sgRNA-Lig4
Purpose: To generate LIG4 KO in human cells. Co-expresses eSpCas9(1.1), GFP and a guide RNA against LIG4 exon 3.
Depositing lab: Sébastien Britton. Depositing organization: CNRS UMR 5089, Institute of Pharmacology and Structural Biology (IPBS). Publication: Identification of the main barriers to Ku accumulation in chromatin. Bossaert M, Moreno A, Peixoto A, Pillaire MJ, Chanut P, Frit P, Calsou P, Loparo JJ, Britton S. bioRxiv [Preprint]. 2024 Jan 4:2024.01.03.574002. doi: 10.1101/2024.01.03.574002. PubMed 38260538.
Backbone
  Vector backbone: pCAG-eSpCas9-2A-GFP
  Backbone manufacturer: Addgene #79145
  Backbone size w/o insert (bp): 10225
  Total vector size (bp): 10245
  Vector type: CRISPR
Growth in bacteria
  Bacterial resistance: Ampicillin, 100 μg/mL
  Growth temperature: 37°C
  Growth strain: DH5alpha
  Copy number: High Copy
Gene/Insert
  Gene/Insert name: sgRNA targeting LIG4 exon 3
  Species: H. sapiens (human)
  Entrez Gene: LIG4 (a.k.a. LIG4S)
  Promoter: U6
  Cloning method: Restriction Enzyme; 5′ cloning site BbsI (destroyed during cloning); 3′ cloning site BbsI (destroyed during cloning)
  Sequencing primers: 5′ SEQ-U6-F (ATGGACTATCATATGCTTACCG)
Terms and licenses: Academic/Nonprofit Terms; Industry Terms: Not Available to Industry
Depositor comments: Plasmid generated by Philippe Frit.
How to cite: pCAG-eSpCas9-2A-GFP-sgRNA-Lig4 was a gift from Sébastien Britton (Addgene plasmid # 220494 ; http://n2t.net/addgene:220494 ; RRID:Addgene_220494)
