[The description below was written by a language model from this plasmid's Addgene catalogue record and pLannotate feature annotations shown in this document.]
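Description:
pCAG-eSpCas9-2A-GFP-sgRNA-Lig4 is an all-in-one mammalian CRISPR expression plasmid of roughly 10.2 kb, built on the pCAG-eSpCas9-2A-GFP backbone and intended for knocking out the LIG4 gene in human cells. It is propagated in E. coli as a high-copy plasmid through a ColE1/pUC-type origin and selected with ampicillin via the β-lactamase gene. An f1 phage origin is also present. The annotation additionally picks up a single AAV2 ITR and small bom and rop fragments, which look like backbone remnants. With only one ITR detected, nothing in the record suggests the plasmid is meant for AAV packaging.

The plasmid carries two expression units. A human U6 RNA polymerase III promoter drives a single guide RNA made of a spacer against LIG4 exon 3 fused to the Streptococcus pyogenes gRNA scaffold. The spacer was inserted between two BbsI sites that were destroyed during cloning. A second, partial scaffold match lies just downstream. The other unit uses the CAG promoter (CMV enhancer, chicken β-actin promoter and chimeric intron) to express eSpCas9(1.1), an enhanced-specificity SpCas9 variant designed to reduce off-target cleavage. The feature table annotates its coding sequence as two contiguous Cas9 halves spanning the numbering origin. Cas9 is followed by a nucleoplasmin nuclear localization signal and, according to the plasmid name, a 2A peptide linking it to EGFP, with a bovine growth hormone polyadenylation signal ending the transcript. The 2A element itself is not annotated in the table. Because GFP is co-translated with the nuclease, transfected cells can be identified or sorted by fluorescence before LIG4-deficient clones are isolated.
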