Features (pLannotate 1.2.2; 19 found; start..end, strand, type, name):
   2269..2316    +  CDS            nucleoplasmin NLS: bipartite nuclear localization signal from nucleoplasmin
   2386..3099    +  CDS            EGFP: EGFP is a basic (constitutively fluorescent) green fluorescent protein published in 1996, derived from Aequorea victoria. It is reported to be a rapidly-maturing weak dimer with moderate acid sensitivity.
   3133..3244    +  polyA_signal   bGH poly(A) signal: bovine growth hormone polyadenylation signal
   3349..3489    +  repeat_region  AAV2 ITR: inverted terminal repeat of adeno-associated virus serotype 2 inverted
   3494..3545    -  misc_feature   bom (fragment): basis of mobility region from pBR322
   3564..4019    +  rep_origin     f1 ori (sequence partly withheld): f1 bacteriophage origin of replication; arrow indicates direction of (+) strand synthesis
   4020..4069    -  misc_feature   bom (fragment): basis of mobility region from pBR322
   4171..4206    -  CDS            rop (fragment): Rop protein, which maintains plasmids at low copy number; rop
   4301..4405    +  promoter       AmpR promoter: bla
   4406..5266    +  CDS            AmpR: β-lactamase; bla; confers resistance to ampicillin, carbenicillin, and related antibiotics
   5437..6025    +  rep_origin     ori: high-copy-number ColE1/pMB1/pBR322/pUC origin of replication
   6087..6327    +  promoter       U6 promoter: RNA polymerase III promoter for human U6 snRNA
   6356..6431    +  misc_RNA       gRNA scaffold: guide RNA scaffold for the Streptococcus pyogenes CRISPR/Cas9 system
   6438..6481    +  misc_RNA       gRNA scaffold (fragment): guide RNA scaffold for the Streptococcus pyogenes CRISPR/Cas9 system
   6611..6914    +  enhancer       CMV enhancer: human cytomegalovirus immediate early enhancer
   6916..7192    +  promoter       chicken β-actin promoter: No description available
   7193..8209    +  intron         chimeric intron: chimera between introns from chicken β-actin and rabbit β-globin
   8410..10011   +  CDS            Cas9(N): N-terminal portion of Streptococcus pyogenes Cas9 (Zetsche et al., 2015)
  10012..2268    +  CDS            Cas9(C) (across the origin): C-terminal portion of Streptococcus pyogenes Cas9 (Zetsche et al., 2015)
>Addgene plasmid #220494 | pCAG-eSpCas9-2A-GFP-sgRNA-Lig4 | addgene full sequence | sequence record 437552 | Addgene NGS Result
GAGGACATTCTGGAAGATATCGTGCTGACCCTGACACTGTTTGAGGACAGAGAGATGATCGAGGAACGGC
TGAAAACCTATGCCCACCTGTTCGACGACAAAGTGATGAAGCAGCTGAAGCGGCGGAGATACACCGGCTG
GGGCAGGCTGAGCCGGAAGCTGATCAACGGCATCCGGGACAAGCAGTCCGGCAAGACAATCCTGGATTTC
CTGAAGTCCGACGGCTTCGCCAACAGAAACTTCATGCAGCTGATCCACGACGACAGCCTGACCTTTAAAG
AGGACATCCAGAAAGCCCAGGTGTCCGGCCAGGGCGATAGCCTGCACGAGCACATTGCCAATCTGGCCGG
CAGCCCCGCCATTAAGAAGGGCATCCTGCAGACAGTGAAGGTGGTGGACGAGCTCGTGAAAGTGATGGGC
CGGCACAAGCCCGAGAACATCGTGATCGAAATGGCCAGAGAGAACCAGACCACCCAGAAGGGACAGAAGA
ACAGCCGCGAGAGAATGAAGCGGATCGAAGAGGGCATCAAAGAGCTGGGCAGCCAGATCCTGAAAGAACA
CCCCGTGGAAAACACCCAGCTGCAGAACGAGAAGCTGTACCTGTACTACCTGCAGAATGGGCGGGATATG
TACGTGGACCAGGAACTGGACATCAACCGGCTGTCCGACTACGATGTGGACCATATCGTGCCTCAGAGCT
TTCTGGCCGACGACTCCATCGACAACAAGGTGCTGACCAGAAGCGACAAGAACCGGGGCAAGAGCGACAA
CGTGCCCTCCGAAGAGGTCGTGAAGAAGATGAAGAACTACTGGCGGCAGCTGCTGAACGCCAAGCTGATT
ACCCAGAGAAAGTTCGACAATCTGACCAAGGCCGAGAGAGGCGGCCTGAGCGAACTGGATAAGGCCGGCT
TCATCAAGAGACAGCTGGTGGAAACCCGGCAGATCACAAAGCACGTGGCACAGATCCTGGACTCCCGGAT
GAACACTAAGTACGACGAGAATGACAAGCTGATCCGGGAAGTGAAAGTGATCACCCTGAAGTCCAAGCTG
GTGTCCGATTTCCGGAAGGATTTCCAGTTTTACAAAGTGCGCGAGATCAACAACTACCACCACGCCCACG
ACGCCTACCTGAACGCCGTCGTGGGAACCGCCCTGATCAAAAAGTACCCTGCGCTGGAAAGCGAGTTCGT
GTACGGCGACTACAAGGTGTACGACGTGCGGAAGATGATCGCCAAGAGCGAGCAGGAAATCGGCAAGGCT
ACCGCCAAGTACTTCTTCTACAGCAACATCATGAACTTTTTCAAGACCGAGATTACCCTGGCCAACGGCG
AGATCCGGAAGGCGCCTCTGATCGAGACAAACGGCGAAACCGGGGAGATCGTGTGGGATAAGGGCCGGGA
TTTTGCCACCGTGCGGAAAGTGCTGAGCATGCCCCAAGTGAATATCGTGAAAAAGACCGAGGTGCAGACA
GGCGGCTTCAGCAAAGAGTCTATCCTGCCCAAGAGGAACAGCGATAAGCTGATCGCCAGAAAGAAGGACT
GGGACCCTAAGAAGTACGGCGGCTTCGACAGCCCCACCGTGGCCTATTCTGTGCTGGTGGTGGCCAAAGT
GGAAAAGGGCAAGTCCAAGAAACTGAAGAGTGTGAAAGAGCTGCTGGGGATCACCATCATGGAAAGAAGC
AGCTTCGAGAAGAATCCCATCGACTTTCTGGAAGCCAAGGGCTACAAAGAAGTGAAAAAGGACCTGATCA
TCAAGCTGCCTAAGTACTCCCTGTTCGAGCTGGAAAACGGCCGGAAGAGAATGCTGGCCTCTGCCGGCGA
ACTGCAGAAGGGAAACGAACTGGCCCTGCCCTCCAAATATGTGAACTTCCTGTACCTGGCCAGCCACTAT
GAGAAGCTGAAGGGCTCCCCCGAGGATAATGAGCAGAAACAGCTGTTTGTGGAACAGCACAAGCACTACC
TGGACGAGATCATCGAGCAGATCAGCGAGTTCTCCAAGAGAGTGATCCTGGCCGACGCTAATCTGGACAA
AGTGCTGTCCGCCTACAACAAGCACCGGGATAAGCCCATCAGAGAGCAGGCCGAGAATATCATCCACCTG
TTTACCCTGACCAATCTGGGAGCCCCTGCCGCCTTCAAGTACTTTGACACCACCATCGACCGGAAGAGGT
ACACCAGCACCAAAGAGGTGCTGGACGCCACCCTGATCCACCAGAGCATCACCGGCCTGTACGAGACACG
GATCGACCTGTCTCAGCTGGGAGGCGACAAAAGGCCGGCGGCCACGAAAAAGGCCGGCCAGGCAAAAAAG
AAAAAGGAATTCGGCAGTGGAGAGGGCAGAGGAAGTCTGCTAACATGCGGTGACGTCGAGGAGAATCCTG
GCCCAGTGAGCAAGGGCGAGGAGCTGTTCACCGGGGTGGTGCCCATCCTGGTCGAGCTGGACGGCGACGT
AAACGGCCACAAGTTCAGCGTGTCCGGCGAGGGCGAGGGCGATGCCACCTACGGCAAGCTGACCCTGAAG
TTCATCTGCACCACCGGCAAGCTGCCCGTGCCCTGGCCCACCCTCGTGACCACCCTGACCTACGGCGTGC
AGTGCTTCAGCCGCTACCCCGACCACATGAAGCAGCACGACTTCTTCAAGTCCGCCATGCCCGAAGGCTA
CGTCCAGGAGCGCACCATCTTCTTCAAGGACGACGGCAACTACAAGACCCGCGCCGAGGTGAAGTTCGAG
GGCGACACCCTGGTGAACCGCATCGAGCTGAAGGGCATCGACTTCAAGGAGGACGGCAACATCCTGGGGC
ACAAGCTGGAGTACAACTACAACAGCCACAACGTCTATATCATGGCCGACAAGCAGAAGAACGGCATCAA
GGTGAACTTCAAGATCCGCCACAACATCGAGGACGGCAGCGTGCAGCTCGCCGACCACTACCAGCAGAAC
ACCCCCATCGGCGACGGCCCCGTGCTGCTGCCCGACAACCACTACCTGAGCACCCAGTCCGCCCTGAGCA
AAGACCCCAACGAGAAGCGCGATCACATGGTCCTGCTGGAGTTCGTGACCGCCGCCGGGATCACTCTCGG
CATGGACGAGCTGTACAAGGAATTCTAACTAGAGCTCGCTGATCAGCCTCGACTGTGCCTTCTAGTTGCC
AGCCATCTGTTGTTTGCCCCTCCCCCGTGCCTTCCTTGACCCTGGAAGGTGCCACTCCCACTGTCCTTTC
CTAATAAAATGAGGAAATTGCATCGCATTGTCTGAGTAGGTGTCATTCTATTCTGGGGGGTGGGGTGGGG
CAGGACAGCAAGGGGGAGGATTGGGAAGAGAATAGCAGGCATGCTGGGGAGCGGCCGCAGGAACCCCTAG
TGATGGAGTTGGCCACTCCCTCTCTGCGCGCTCGCTCGCTCACTGAGGCCGGGCGACCAAAGGTCGCCCG
ACGCCCGGGCTTTGCCCGGGCGGCCTCAGTGAGCGAGCGAGCGCGCAGCTGCCTGCAGGGGCGCCTGATG
CGGTATTTTCTCCTTACGCATCTGTGCGGTATTTCACACCGCATA
[95 nt withheld, positions 3546-3640]
T
[46 nt withheld, positions 3642-3687]
C
[141 nt withheld, positions 3689-3829]
CCTTTGACGTTGGAGTCCACGTTCTTT
[37 nt withheld, positions 3857-3893]
ACTCTATCTCGGGCTATTCTTTTGATTTATAAGGGATTTTGCCGATTTCGGTCTATTGGTTAAAAAATGA
GCTGATTTAACAAAAATTTAACGCGAATTTTAACAAAATATTAACGTTTACAATTTTATGGTGCACTCTC
AGTACAATCTGCTCTGATGCCGCATAGTTAAGCCAGCCCCGACACCCGCCAACACCCGCTGACGCGCCCT
GACGGGCTTGTCTGCTCCCGGCATCCGCTTACAGACAAGCTGTGACCGTCTCCGGGAGCTGCATGTGTCA
GAGGTTTTCACCGTCATCACCGAAACGCGCGAGACGAAAGGGCCTCGTGATACGCCTATTTTTATAGGTT
AATGTCATGATAATAATGGTTTCTTAGACGTCAGGTGGCACTTTTCGGGGAAATGTGCGCGGAACCCCTA
TTTGTTTATTTTTCTAAATACATTCAAATATGTATCCGCTCATGAGACAATAACCCTGATAAATGCTTCA
ATAATATTGAAAAAGGAAGAGTATGAGTATTCAACATTTCCGTGTCGCCCTTATTCCCTTTTTTGCGGCA
TTTTGCCTTCCTGTTTTTGCTCACCCAGAAACGCTGGTGAAAGTAAAAGATGCTGAAGATCAGTTGGGTG
CACGAGTGGGTTACATCGAACTGGATCTCAACAGCGGTAAGATCCTTGAGAGTTTTCGCCCCGAAGAACG
TTTTCCAATGATGAGCACTTTTAAAGTTCTGCTATGTGGCGCGGTATTATCCCGTATTGACGCCGGGCAA
GAGCAACTCGGTCGCCGCATACACTATTCTCAGAATGACTTGGTTGAGTACTCACCAGTCACAGAAAAGC
ATCTTACGGATGGCATGACAGTAAGAGAATTATGCAGTGCTGCCATAACCATGAGTGATAACACTGCGGC
CAACTTACTTCTGACAACGATCGGAGGACCGAAGGAGCTAACCGCTTTTTTGCACAACATGGGGGATCAT
GTAACTCGCCTTGATCGTTGGGAACCGGAGCTGAATGAAGCCATACCAAACGACGAGCGTGACACCACGA
TGCCTGTAGCAATGGCAACAACGTTGCGCAAACTATTAACTGGCGAACTACTTACTCTAGCTTCCCGGCA
ACAATTAATAGACTGGATGGAGGCGGATAAAGTTGCAGGACCACTTCTGCGCTCGGCCCTTCCGGCTGGC
TGGTTTATTGCTGATAAATCTGGAGCCGGTGAGCGTGGAAGCCGCGGTATCATTGCAGCACTGGGGCCAG
ATGGTAAGCCCTCCCGTATCGTAGTTATCTACACGACGGGGAGTCAGGCAACTATGGATGAACGAAATAG
ACAGATCGCTGAGATAGGTGCCTCACTGATTAAGCATTGGTAACTGTCAGACCAAGTTTACTCATATATA
CTTTAGATTGATTTAAAACTTCATTTTTAATTTAAAAGGATCTAGGTGAAGATCCTTTTTGATAATCTCA
TGACCAAAATCCCTTAACGTGAGTTTTCGTTCCACTGAGCGTCAGACCCCGTAGAAAAGATCAAAGGATC
TTCTTGAGATCCTTTTTTTCTGCGCGTAATCTGCTGCTTGCAAACAAAAAAACCACCGCTACCAGCGGTG
GTTTGTTTGCCGGATCAAGAGCTACCAACTCTTTTTCCGAAGGTAACTGGCTTCAGCAGAGCGCAGATAC
CAAATACTGTTCTTCTAGTGTAGCCGTAGTTAGGCCACCACTTCAAGAACTCTGTAGCACCGCCTACATA
CCTCGCTCTGCTAATCCTGTTACCAGTGGCTGCTGCCAGTGGCGATAAGTCGTGTCTTACCGGGTTGGAC
TCAAGACGATAGTTACCGGATAAGGCGCAGCGGTCGGGCTGAACGGGGGGTTCGTGCACACAGCCCAGCT
TGGAGCGAACGACCTACACCGAACTGAGATACCTACAGCGTGAGCTATGAGAAAGCGCCACGCTTCCCGA
AGGGAGAAAGGCGGACAGGTATCCGGTAAGCGGCAGGGTCGGAACAGGAGAGCGCACGAGGGAGCTTCCA
GGGGGAAACGCCTGGTATCTTTATAGTCCTGTCGGGTTTCGCCACCTCTGACTTGAGCGTCGATTTTTGT
GATGCTCGTCAGGGGGGCGGAGCCTATGGAAAAACGCCAGCAACGCGGCCTTTTTACGGTTCCTGGCCTT
TTGCTGGCCTTTTGCTCACATGTGAGGGCCTATTTCCCATGATTCCTTCATATTTGCATATACGATACAA
GGCTGTTAGAGAGATAATTGGAATTAATTTGACTGTAAACACAAAGATATTAGTACAAAATACGTGACGT
AGAAAGTAATAATTTCTTGGGTAGTTTGCAGTTTTAAAATTATGTTTTAAAATGGACTATCATATGCTTA
CCGTAACTTGAAAGTATTTCGATTTCTTGGCTTTATATATCTTGTGGAAAGGACGAAACACCGGGGTAAG
AGAACCTTCAGTGTTTTAGAGCTAGAAATAGCAAGTTAAAATAAGGCTAGTCCGTTATCAACTTGAAAAA
GTGGCACCGAGTCGGTGCTTTTTTGTTTTAGAGCTAGAAATAGCAAGTTAAAATAAGGCTAGTCCGTTTT
TAGCGCGTGCGCCAATTCTGCAGACAAATGGCTCTAGTAACGGCCGCCAGTGTGCTGGAATTCAGGCTAG
TTATTAATAGTAATCAATTACGGGGTCATTAGTTCATAGCCCATATATGGAGTTCCGCGTTACATAACTT
ACGGTAAATGGCCCGCCTGGCTGACCGCCCAACGACCCCCGCCCATTGACGTCAATAATGACGTATGTTC
CCATAGTAACGCCAATAGGGACTTTCCATTGACGTCAATGGGTGGAGTATTTACGGTAAACTGCCCACTT
GGCAGTACATCAAGTGTATCATATGCCAAGTACGCCCCCTATTGACGTCAATGACGGTAAATGGCCCGCC
TGGCATTATGCCCAGTACATGACCTTATGGGACTTTCCTACTTGGCAGTACATCTACGTATTAGTCATCG
CTATTACCATGGTCGAGGTGAGCCCCACGTTCTGCTTCACTCTCCCCATCTCCCCCCCCTCCCCACCCCC
AATTTTGTATTTATTTATTTTTTAATTATTTTGTGCAGCGATGGGGGCGGGGGGGGGGGGGGGGGCGGGG
AGGGGGGGGGGGGGGGGGGGGGGGGGCGGGGGGGGGCGAGGCGGAGAGGTGCGGCGGCAGCCAATCAGAG
CGGCGCGCTCCGAAAGTTTCCTTTTATGGCGAGGCGGCGGCGGCGGCGGCCCTATAAAAAGCGAAGCGCG
CGGCGGGCGGGAGTCGCTGCGCGCTGCCTTCGCCCCGTGCCCCGCTCCGCCGCCGCCTCGCGCCGCCCGC
CCCGGCTCTGACTGACCGCGTTACTCCCACAGGTGAGCGGGCGGGACGGCCCTTCTCCTCCGGGCTGTAA
TTAGCGCTTGGTTTAATGACGGCTTGTTTCTTTTCTGTGGCTGCGTGAAAGCCTTGAGGGGCTCCGGGAG
GGCCCTTTGTGCGGGGGGAGCGGCTCGGGGGGTGCGTGCGTGTGTGTGTGCGTGGGGAGCGCCGCGTGCG
GCTCCGCGCTGCCCGGCGGCTGTGAGCGCTGCGGGCGCGGCGCGGGGCTTTGTGCGCTCCGCAGTGTGCG
CGAGGGGAGCGCGGCCGGGGGCGGTGCCCCGCGGTGCGGGGGGGGCTGCGAGGGGAACAAAGGCTGCGTG
CGGGGTGTGTGCGTGGGGGGGTGAGCAGGGGGTGTGGGCGCGTCGGTCGGGCTGCAACCCCCCCTGCACC
CCCCTCCCCGAGTTGCTGAGCACGGCCCGGCTTCGGGTGCGGGGCTCCGTACGGGGCGTGGCGCGGGGCT
CGCCGTGCCGGGCGGGGGGTGGCGGCAGGTGGGGGTGCCGGGCGGGGCGGGGCCGCCTCGGGCCGGGGAG
GGCTCGGGGGAGGGGCGCGGCGGCCCCCGGAGCGCCGGCGGCTGTCGAGGCGCGGCGAGCCGCAGCCATT
GCCTTTTATGGTAATCGTGCGAGAGGGCGCAGGGACTTCCTTTGTCCCAAATCTGTGCGGAGCCGAAATC
TGGGAGGCGCCGCCGCACCCCCTCTAGCGGGCGCGGGGCGAAGCGGTGCGGCGCCGGCAGGAAGGAAATG
GGCGGGGAGGGCCTTCGTGCGTCGCCGCGCCGCCGTCCCCTTCTCCCTCTCCAGCCTCGGGGCTGTCCGC
GGGGGGACGGCTGCCTTCGGGGGGGACGGGGCAGGGCGGGGTTCGGCTTCTGGCGTGTGACCGGCGGCTC
TAGAGCCTCTGCTAACCATGTTCATGCCTTCTTCTTTTTCCTACAGCTCCTGGGCAACGTGCTGGTTATT
GTGCTGTCTCATCATTTTGGCAAAGAATTCCTGAATTCTGCAGATCCGGTGCCACCATGGACTATAAGGA
CCACGACGGAGACTACAAGGATCATGATATTGATTACAAAGACGATGACGATAAGATGGCCCCAAAGAAG
AAGCGGAAGGTCGGTATCCACGGAGTCCCAGCAGCCGACAAGAAGTACAGCATCGGCCTGGACATCGGCA
CCAACTCTGTGGGCTGGGCCGTGATCACCGACGAGTACAAGGTGCCCAGCAAGAAATTCAAGGTGCTGGG
CAACACCGACCGGCACAGCATCAAGAAGAACCTGATCGGAGCCCTGCTGTTCGACAGCGGCGAAACAGCC
GAGGCCACCCGGCTGAAGAGAACCGCCAGAAGAAGATACACCAGACGGAAGAACCGGATCTGCTATCTGC
AAGAGATCTTCAGCAACGAGATGGCCAAGGTGGACGACAGCTTCTTCCACAGACTGGAAGAGTCCTTCCT
GGTGGAAGAGGATAAGAAGCACGAGCGGCACCCCATCTTCGGCAACATCGTGGACGAGGTGGCCTACCAC
GAGAAGTACCCCACCATCTACCACCTGAGAAAGAAACTGGTGGACAGCACCGACAAGGCCGACCTGCGGC
TGATCTATCTGGCCCTGGCCCACATGATCAAGTTCCGGGGCCACTTCCTGATCGAGGGCGACCTGAACCC
CGACAACAGCGACGTGGACAAGCTGTTCATCCAGCTGGTGCAGACCTACAACCAGCTGTTCGAGGAAAAC
CCCATCAACGCCAGCGGCGTGGACGCCAAGGCCATCCTGTCTGCCAGACTGAGCAAGAGCAGACGGCTGG
AAAATCTGATCGCCCAGCTGCCCGGCGAGAAGAAGAATGGCCTGTTCGGAAACCTGATTGCCCTGAGCCT
GGGCCTGACCCCCAACTTCAAGAGCAACTTCGACCTGGCCGAGGATGCCAAACTGCAGCTGAGCAAGGAC
ACCTACGACGACGACCTGGACAACCTGCTGGCCCAGATCGGCGACCAGTACGCCGACCTGTTTCTGGCCG
CCAAGAACCTGTCCGACGCCATCCTGCTGAGCGACATCCTGAGAGTGAACACCGAGATCACCAAGGCCCC
CCTGAGCGCCTCTATGATCAAGAGATACGACGAGCACCACCAGGACCTGACCCTGCTGAAAGCTCTCGTG
CGGCAGCAGCTGCCTGAGAAGTACAAAGAGATTTTCTTCGACCAGAGCAAGAACGGCTACGCCGGCTACA
TTGACGGCGGAGCCAGCCAGGAAGAGTTCTACAAGTTCATCAAGCCCATCCTGGAAAAGATGGACGGCAC
CGAGGAACTGCTCGTGAAGCTGAACAGAGAGGACCTGCTGCGGAAGCAGCGGACCTTCGACAACGGCAGC
ATCCCCCACCAGATCCACCTGGGAGAGCTGCACGCCATTCTGCGGCGGCAGGAAGATTTTTACCCATTCC
TGAAGGACAACCGGGAAAAGATCGAGAAGATCCTGACCTTCCGCATCCCCTACTACGTGGGCCCTCTGGC
CAGGGGAAACAGCAGATTCGCCTGGATGACCAGAAAGAGCGAGGAAACCATCACCCCCTGGAACTTCGAG
GAAGTGGTGGACAAGGGCGCTTCCGCCCAGAGCTTCATCGAGCGGATGACCAACTTCGATAAGAACCTGC
CCAACGAGAAGGTGCTGCCCAAGCACAGCCTGCTGTACGAGTACTTCACCGTGTATAACGAGCTGACCAA
AGTGAAATACGTGACCGAGGGAATGAGAAAGCCCGCCTTCCTGAGCGGCGAGCAGAAAAAGGCCATCGTG
GACCTGCTGTTCAAGACCAACCGGAAAGTGACCGTGAAGCAGCTGAAAGAGGACTACTTCAAGAAAATCG
AGTGCTTCGACTCCGTGGAAATCTCCGGCGTGGAAGATCGGTTCAACGCCTCCCTGGGCACATACCACGA
TCTGCTGAAAATTATCAAGGACAAGGACTTCCTGGACAATGAGGAAAAC
